>Addgene plasmid #57662 | tdEos-Rab5a-7 | depositor partial sequence | sequence record 88816 | insert sequence
GACGTCAGATCCGCTAGCGCTACCGGTCGCCACCATGAGTGCGATTAAGCCAGACATGAAGATCAACCTC
CGTATGGAAGGCAACGTAAACGGGCACCACTTTGTGATCGACGGAGATGGTACAGGCAAGCCTTTTGAGG
GAAAACAGAGTATGGATCTTGAAGTCAAAGAGGGCGGACCTCTGCCTTTTGCCTTTGATATCCTGACCAC
TGCATTCCATTACGGCAACAGGGTATTCGCCGAATATCCAGACCACATACAAGACTATTTTAAGCAGTCG
TTTCCTAAGGGGTATTCGTGGGAACGAAGCTTGACTTTCGAAGACGGGGGCATTTGCATTGCCAGAAACG
ACATAACAATGGAAGGGGACACTTTCTATAATAAAGTTCGATTTCACGGTGTAAACTTTCCCGCCAATGG
TCCAGTTATGCAGAAGAAGACGCTGAAATGGGAGCCCTCCACTGAGAAAATGTATGTGCGTGATGGAGTG
CTGACTGGTGATATTCGCATGGCTTTGTTGCTTGAAGGAAATGCCCATTACCGATGTGACTTCAGAACTA
CTTACAAAGCTAAGGAGAAGGGTGTCAAGTTACCAGGCTACCACTTTGTGGACCACTGCATTGAGATTTT
AAGCCATGACAAAGATTACAACAAGGTTAAGCTGTATGAGCATGCTGTTGCTCATTCTGGATTGCCTGAC
AATGCCAGACGATCCGGTAGCGGTCACGGTACTGGTTCTACTGGTTCTGGTTCTTCTGAGAGTGCGATTA
AGCCAGACATGAAGATCAACCTCCGTATGGAAGGCAACGTAAACGGGCACCACTTTGTGATCGACGGAGA
TGGTACAGGCAAGCCTTTTGAGGGAAAACAGAGTATGGATCTTGAAGTCAAAGAGGGCGGACCTCTGCCT
TTTGCCTTTGATATCCTGACCACTGCATTCCATTACGGCAACAGGGTATTCGCCGAATATCCAGACCACA
TACAAGACTATTTTAAGCAGTCGTTTCCTAAGGGGTATTCGTGGGAACGAAGCTTGACTTTCGAAGACGG
GGGCATTTGCATTGCCAGAAACGACATAACAATGGAAGGGGACACTTTCTATAATAAAGTTCGATTTCAC
GGTGTAAACTTTCCCGCCAATGGTCCAGTTATGCAGAAGAAGACGCTGAAATGGGAGCCCTCCACTGAGA
AAATGTATGTGCGTGATGGAGTGCTGACTGGTGATATTCGCATGGCTTTGTTGCTTGAAGGAAATGCCCA
TTACCGATGTGACTTCAGAACTACTTACAAAGCTAAGGAGAAGGGTGTCAAGTTACCAGGCTACCACTTT
GTGGACCACTGCATTGAGATTTTAAGCCATGACAAAGATTACAACAAGGTTAAGCTGTATGAGCATGCTG
TTGCTCATTCTGGATTGCCTGACAATGCCAGACGATCCGGACTCAGATCTCGAGCCATGGCTAGTCGAGG
CGCAACAAGACCCAACGGGCCAAATACTGGAAATAAAATATGCCAGTTCAAACTAGTACTTCTGGGAGAG
TCTGCTGTTGGCAAATCAAGCCTAGTGCTTCGTTTTGTGAAGGGCCAATTTCATGAATTTCAAGAGAGTA
CCATAGGGGCTGCTTTTCTAACCCAAACTGTGTGTCTTGATGATACAACAGTAAAGTTTGAAATATGGGA
TACAGCTGGTCAAGAACGATACCATAGCTTAGCACCAATGTACTACAGAGGAGCACAAGCAGCCATAGTT
GTATATGATATCACAAATGAGGAGTCCTTTGCCAGAGCCAAAAACTGGGTTAAAGAACTTCAGAGGCAAG
CCAGTCCTAACATTGTAATAGCTTTATCAGGAAACAAGGCTGATCTTGCAAATAAAAGAGCTGTCGATTT
CCAGGAAGCACAGTCCTATGCAGATGACAACAGTTTATTATTCATGGAGACATCAGCTAAAACATCGATG
AATGTAAATGAAATATTCATGGCAATAGCTAAAAAGTTGCCAAAGAACGAACCACAGAATCCAGGAGCAA
ATTCTGCCAGAGGAAGAGGAGTAGACCTTACTGAACCCACGCAGCCAACCAGGAATCAGTGTTGTAGTAA
CTAAGGATCCACCGGATCTAGATAACTGATCATAATCAGCCATACCACATT
