>Addgene plasmid #57662 | tdEos-Rab5a-7 | addgene partial sequence | sequence record 148694 | SV40pA-R 5'-GAAATTTGTGATGCTATTGC-3'
GTTAACAACAACAATTGCATTCATTTTATGTTTCAGGTTCAGGGGGAGGTGTGGGAGGTTTTTTAAAGCA
AGTAAAACCTCTACAAATGTGGTATGGCTGATTATGATCAGTTATCTAGATCCGGTGGATCCTTAGTTAC
TACAACACTGATTCCTGGTTGGCTGCGTGGGTTCAGTAAGGTCTACTCCTCTTCCTCTGGCAGAATTTGC
TCCTGGATTCTGTGGTTCGTTCTTTGGCAACTTTTTAGCTATTGCCATGAATATTTCATTTACATTCATC
GATGTTTTAGCTGATGTCTCCATGAATAATAAACTGTTGTCATCTGCATAGGACTGTGCTTCCTGGAAAT
CGACAGCTCTTTTATTTGCAAGATCAGCCTTGTTTCCTGATAAAGCTATTACAATGTTAGGACTGGCTTG
CCTCTGAAGTTCTTTAACCCAGTTTTTGGCTCTGGCAAAGGACTCCTCATTTGTGATATCATATACAACT
ATGGCTGCTTGTGCTCCTCTGTAGTACATTGGTGCTAAGCTATGGTATCGTTCTTGACCAGCTGTATCCC
ATATTTCAAACTTTACTGTTGTATCATCAAGACACACAGTTTGGGTTAGAAAAGCAGCCCCTATGGTACT
CTCTTGAAATTCATGAAATTGGCCCTTCACAAAACGAAGCACTAGGCTTGATTTGCCAACAGCAGACTCT
CCCAGAAGTACTAGTTTGAACTGGCATATTTTATTTCCAGTATTTGGCCCGTTGGGTCTTGTTGCGCCTC
GACTAGCCATGGCTCGAGATCTGAGTCCGGATCGTCTGGCATTGTCAGGCAATCCAGAATGAGCAACAGC
ATGCTCATACAGCTTAACCTTGTTGTAATCTTTGTCATGGCTTAA
