[The description below was written by a language model from this plasmid's Addgene catalogue record.]
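Description:
tdEos-Rab5a-7 is a mammalian expression plasmid built on a tdEos fluorescent-protein backbone (about 4.75 kb without the insert) that produces a fusion of the tandem-dimer Eos reporter with Rab5a. It is maintained as a high-copy plasmid in E. coli under kanamycin selection. It also carries a neomycin resistance marker, so transfected mammalian cells can be selected with G418. The specific replication origin is not listed in the record, and no feature table is provided, so the exact element layout cannot be confirmed beyond the catalogue fields.

The insert is Rab5a, with an mRNA reference accession given as its alternative name, and it is expressed from the CMV immediate-early promoter, a strong constitutive promoter in most mammalian cell lines. The 3′ sequencing primer named in the record implies an SV40 polyadenylation signal downstream of the cassette. The plasmid name suggests that tdEos sits N-terminal to Rab5a and is joined by a short linker, possibly of seven residues, but the record does not state the tag position or linker length. Rab5a is a small Ras-superfamily GTPase generally known as an early endosome marker, and the record describes the localization target simply as a Ras GTPase.

tdEos is a green-to-red photoconvertible protein. The two listed excitation/emission pairs (505/516 nm and 569/581 nm) correspond to its unconverted green and converted red states. The construct therefore serves as a localization marker for imaging Rab5a-labelled compartments in live or fixed cells. Photoconversion also makes it suitable for pulse-chase-style tracking of labelled structures and for single-molecule localization microscopy such as PALM.
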