Addgene plasmid #57662: tdEos-Rab5a-7
Purpose: Localization: Ras GTPase, Excitation: 505 / 569, Emission: 516 / 581
Depositing lab: Michael Davidson. Depositing organization: Florida State University, Tallahassee.
Backbone
  Vector backbone: tdEos
  Backbone size w/o insert (bp): 4750
  Vector type: Mammalian Expression
  Selectable markers: Neomycin (select with G418)
Growth in bacteria
  Bacterial resistance: Kanamycin, 50 μg/mL
  Growth temperature: 37°C
  Growth strain: DH5alpha
  Copy number: High Copy
Gene/Insert
  Gene/Insert name: Rab5a (alt name: NM_004162.4)
  Promoter: CMV
  Tag / fusion protein: tdEos
  Cloning method: Unknown
  Sequencing primers: 5′ CMV-F; 3′ SV40pA-R
Terms and licenses: Academic/Nonprofit Terms; Industry Terms
Depositor comments: . Excitation = 505 / 569; Emission = 516 / 581
How to cite: tdEos-Rab5a-7 was a gift from Michael Davidson (Addgene plasmid # 57662 ; http://n2t.net/addgene:57662 ; RRID:Addgene_57662)
